>Addgene plasmid #226250 | pET28:LanIV-Streptomyces | addgene full sequence | sequence record 450061 | Addgene NGS Result
TTGAGATCCTTTTTTTCTGCGCGTAATCTGCTGCTTGCAAACAAAAAAACCACCGCTACCAGCGGTGGTT
TGTTTGCCGGATCAAGAGCTACCAACTCTTTTTCCGAAGGTAACTGGCTTCAGCAGAGCGCAGATACCAA
ATACTGTTCTTCTAGTGTAGCCGTAGTTAGGCCACCACTTCAAGAACTCTGTAGCACCGCCTACATACCT
CGCTCTGCTAATCCTGTTACCAGTGGCTGCTGCCAGTGGCGATAAGTCGTGTCTTACCGGGTTGGACTCA
AGACGATAGTTACCGGATAAGGCGCAGCGGTCGGGCTGAACGGGGGGTTCGTGCACACAGCCCAGCTTGG
AGCGAACGACCTACACCGAACTGAGATACCTACAGCGTGAGCTATGAGAAAGCGCCACGCTTCCCGAAGG
GAGAAAGGCGGACAGGTATCCGGTAAGCGGCAGGGTCGGAACAGGAGAGCGCACGAGGGAGCTTCCAGGG
GGAAACGCCTGGTATCTTTATAGTCCTGTCGGGTTTCGCCACCTCTGACTTGAGCGTCGATTTTTGTGAT
GCTCGTCAGGGGGGCGGAGCCTATGGAAAAACGCCAGCAACGCGGAATTCGGTCTCAGCTCTAATACGAC
TCACTATAGGGGAATTGTGAGCGGATAACAATTCCAAGGAGATATACAATGTCAGCATTACCAGAAACTG
ATTCACCGTCCGGCCCTGGTCCTCGTCATAGTCGTGCTGAACGTGCCGCCGATCTTGCGCTGTTACCAGA
TTTGGTCCGTGCAGTTATTGCCCGTCAGGCAGCGGGTGCCGAACAAGAATGGTCTGTCGATCAGGGCGAA
TTTTGGTGCCAAGTTGTACCACCAGGTGCTGTGCGTCGTGCCCAGGGATGGAAACTGCATGTATCTGCAA
CCCCGCTTGCGGCGCCTTTAACCCTTGCCCGTGCGGCCGAAGTATTAGTTGCCCATCGTTGTCGTTTTAA
ATTTGCGGGAAGCCCTGCCCGTGTTGCGGGACTGGTTAGTGGTCGTTTTGCACGCGGCGGTTCGGGTAAA
TTTATTACAGTGTATCCTGCTGATGATGAACAATTTCGTTTGCTTGCGGAAGAATTACATCGCGCAACTG
CAGGTTTACCGGGTCCTGCGGTTCTTAGCGATCGTCGTTATCGTCAAGATTCGCAAGTATTTTACCGTTA
CGGAGTCTTTAGCGCAGTCCGTTCACTTACGCCAGACGGCGGCTACGCGGCACTGTTAACCGATCCGGAA
GGTCGTCCTGTTGCAGACGAGCGTAATGCCTGGTTCTCACCGCCGGCTTGGGCCGGAGATCCGTTTCCTG
ACCGTCCGGCAGCACCGGTGCGTTCTACCGCCACAGCTAAACCGGTCTTGTTGAATGGTCGTTATCTGGT
GCGTGGAGCGATTCAACATTCGAATAAAGGTGGAGTATTCCGCGCAGAAGATAGTCGTACGGGTGAACAA
GTCGTTGTAAAACAAGCTCGTGCACATGTGGGCGCAGGCTTAGAAGGCTTGGATGTACGTGATCTTTTAC
GTCGTGAAGCAGCATTACTGGAGCGTCTGGGTGGAGATCGTCCAGATCGTGTCGTACCTCGTGTTGTTGA
AGTGTTTGAGCAACAAGGTAGCGTGTTCATGGCGGTAGAATCTGTTCCTGGTGCAACACTGCGTCGTACC
GTAGCACGTCGCTTGGCAGAAGATGGCACGGCATGTCCGGATGCAGGTACTGCAGGTTCTCTCGTAGGCC
AACTGGTTGAACTGGTTGCGGCGGCTCATGAACCTGGGTTAACCTTACATGACTTTAACCCAAATAACGT
TATGGTCGCTCCTGATGGTCGCCTTTTATTGATTGACTTAGAAATGGCAGCTCCTCAAGGTGAACGCTGG
GTTCTTGGTGCCACCCCGGGTTACACTGCTCCCGAATTGCGTGCAGCTGATCACGTAGCGCCAGCATTGC
CGCCCTCGGTTGATTTGTTTGCGTTAGGTGCTACGGTTTTACATGCATTGAGCGGGGCGGACCCATTGTT
TGCCCCGGATTTGCCGGAAGCTGCAGCACGTCCTGATGAAGAACGTCTGGCGGCTTTAGTCGAACTTCTT
AGTCGTGATCAACCGTTGGTGCGCGACTATGCCCCACTTGTCCTTGGTCTGATGCGTGATGAACCTGCTG
AACGTTGGACCCTGGAAGCTGCGCGTACGTTTCGTCCGGCAGCAGCAGGTAACGATCGCACTGGAACGAC
GGATCGTGCCGATCGTGCAGGTGATACTCGTGATCGTCTGTTACATGATGGTATTGCACATTTACTTGCG
ACCATGCGTCCTGGAGATCCCGAGCGCCTTTGGCCGAGCGACAGCTTTGGTGAAACCTGTGATCCGGTTA
CCTTGCAACATGGTAGCGCGGGTGGAGTAGCAGTTCTGGCCCGTGCCTTACGTCAATGGGATGATCGTCC
TGCGGAAGCACCTGCGCCCGTTTCAGGTGAAGCTCTGCGCGAAGGTTTGCGTGCCGCCGCTCACTGGACC
GCCGACCGTCAAGATGAACTGCCAGGCGATTTACCGGGTTTATATTTTGGTCGTTCGGGTACTGCTTGGG
CGCTGTTGGATGCGGCACGTGCGTTGGATGATACCGATTTAGCAGAACGTGCAACCAAGCTTGCTCTGGA
ATTGCCTGTACGTTGGCCAAACCCCGATGTTACGCATGGAGCTGCGGGTTCGGGTCTGGCACAATTACAT
TTCTGGCATGGAACAGGTGATGATCGTTTCTTAGATCGTGCTGCACAAGCCGCAGAAGGCTTACTGGCCG
CTGCACGTCACACCCCTGAGGGTGTGTTCTGGCCAGTTCCAGAGGACTTTGGAAGTGCATTAGCTGGTGC
ATGGCATTATGGTTTTGCACACGGCGTCGCTGGCGTGGGTACATTCTTGTTATTGGCGGCTGGAGCTACA
GGTGATGAACGTTTTCGTGCCGCAGCCGTTGCAGCGGGCGAAACTCTGACCACCGCCGCGCGTTCGGGCC
CGGCAGGCACCTTGTGGCCTGTTGATCGTGCACGTCATCTTTCTGACAGTCCAGATCTGGCCCGTCATTG
GTGTTCTGGAAGCTCAGGAGTTGGGACGTTTCTGGTCCGTCTCTGGGCGGCTGGCGGTGCAGGTGACGAT
ACCTTACGTGCTTTAGTTGAAGGTGCAGCAGATGCCGTTCGCGCGGGTCGTGTAACCGACTCACCTGCGA
CTTGTCACGGTCTTGCAGGAAATGCTCAACTGTTATTAGATGTAGCAGAATTGACGGGAGATGATCGTCA
TCGTGCAGATGCTGAATTGTTTGTAGAACATTTGGCGGCCCAAGCAGTGCTGCGTGATGGACGTCTGCTG
GTACCTGATGAAAATCGTCGTACCGTGCTGGCTGAATACGCGACCGGTTTGGCTGGAAGTCTGAGCTTAT
TATTGCGTCTGCGCTACGGTGGGCCACGCGCGTGGTTACCTGAAGGCGCACGTACCACACCTTGACGGTC
TAGCATAACCCCTTGGGGCCTCTAAACGGGTCTTGAGGGGTTTTTTGAGCGCTGAAAGGAGGAACTATAT
CCGGATTGGCGAATGGG
[124 nt withheld, positions 3588-3711]
C
[91 nt withheld, positions 3713-3803]
A
[49 nt withheld, positions 3805-3853]
CCTTTGACGTTGGAGTCCACGTTCTTT
[37 nt withheld, positions 3881-3917]
ACCCTATCTCGGTCTATTCTTTTGATTTATAAGGGATTTTGCCGATTTCGGCCTATTGGTTAAAAAATGA
GCTGATTTAACAAAAATTTAACGCGAATTTTAACAAAATATTAACGCTTACAATTTAGGTGGCACTTTTC
GGGGAAATGTGCGCGGAACCCCTATTTGTTTATTTTTCTAAATACATTCAAATATGTATCCGCTCATGAA
TTAATTCTTAGAAAAACTCATCGAGCATCAAATGAAACTGCAATTTATTCATATCAGGATTATCAATACC
ATATTTTTGAAAAAGCCGTTTCTGTAATGAAGGAGAAAACTCACCGAGGCAGTTCCATAGGATGGCAAGA
TCCTGGTATCGGTCTGCGATTCCGACTCGTCCAACATCAATACAACCTATTAATTTCCCCTCGTCAAAAA
TAAGGTTATCAAGTGAGAAATCACCATGAGTGACGACTGAATCCGGTGAGAATGGCAAAAGTTTATGCAT
TTCTTTCCAGACTTGTTCAACAGGCCAGCCATTACGCTCGTCATCAAAATCACTCGCATCAACCAAACCG
TTATTCATTCGTGATTGCGCCTGAGCGAGACGAAATACGCGATCGCTGTTAAAAGGACAATTACAAACAG
GAATCGAATGCAACCGGCGCAGGAACACTGCCAGCGCATCAACAATATTTTCACCTGAATCAGGATATTC
TTCTAATACCTGGAATGCTGTTTTCCCGGGGATCGCAGTGGTGAGTAACCATGCATCATCAGGAGTACGG
ATAAAATGCTTGATGGTCGGAAGAGGCATAAATTCCGTCAGCCAGTTTAGTCTGACCATCTCATCTGTAA
CATCATTGGCAACGCTACCTTTGCCATGTTTCAGAAACAACTCTGGCGCATCGGGCTTCCCATACAATCG
ATAGATTGTCGCACCTGATTGCCCGACATTATCGCGAGCCCATTTATACCCATATAAATCAGCATCCATG
TTGGAATTTAATCGCGGCCTAGAGCAAGACGTTTCCCGTTGAATATGGCTCATAACACCCCTTGTATTAC
TGTTTATGTAAGCAGACAGTTTTATTGTTCATGACCAAAATCCCTTAACGTGAGTTTTCGTTCCACTGAG
CGTCAGACCCCGTAGAAAAGATCAAAGGATCTTCTTGAGATCCTTTTTTTCTGCGCGTAATCTGCTGCTT
GCAAACAAAAAAACCACCGCTACCAGCGGTGGTTTGTTTGCCGGATCAAGAGCTACCAACTCTTTTTCCG
AAGGTAACTGGCTTCAGCAGAGCGCAGATACCAAATACTGTCCTTCTAGTGTAGCCGTAGTTAGGCCACC
ACTTCAAGAACTCTGTAGCACCGCCTACATACCTCGCTCTGCTAATCCTGTTACCAGTGGCTGCTGCCAG
TGGCGATAAGTCGTGTCTTACCGGGTTGGACTCAAGACGATAGTTACCGGATAAGGCGCAGCGGTCGGGC
TGAACGGGGGGTTCGTGCACACAGCCCAGCTTGGAGCGAACGACCTACACCGAACTGAGATACCTACAGC
GTGAGCTATGAGAAAGCGCCACGCTTCCCGAAGGGAGAAAGGCGGACAGGTATCCGGTAAGCGGCAGGGT
CGGAACAGGAGAGCGCACGAGGGAGCTTCCAGGGGGAAACGCCTGGTATCTTTATAGTCCTGTCGGGTTT
CGCCACCTCTGACTTGAGCGTCGATTTTTGTGATGCTCGTCAGGGGGGCGGAGCCTATGGAAAAACGCCA
GCAACGCGGCCTTTTTACGGTTCCTGGCCTTTTGCTGGCCTTTTGCTCACATGTTCTTTCCTGCGTTATC
CCCTGATTCTGTGGATAACCGTATTACCGCCTTTGAGTGAGCTGATACCGCTCGCCGCAGCCGAACGACC
GAGCGCAGCGAGTCAGTGAGCGAGGAAGCGGAAGAGCGCCTGATGCGGTATTTTCTCCTTACGCATCTGT
GCGGTATTTCACACCGCAATGGTGCACTCTCAGTACAATCTGCTCTGATGCCGCATAGTTAAGCCAGTAT
ACACTCCGCTATCGCTACGTGACTGGGTCATGGCTGCGCCCCGACACCCGCCAACACCCGCTGACGCGCC
CTGACGGGCTTGTCTGCTCCCGGCATCCGCTTACAGACAAGCTGTGACCGTCTCCGGGAGCTGCATGTGT
CAGAGGTTTTCACCGTCATCACCGAAACGCGCGAGGCAGCTGCGGTAAAGCTCATCAGCGTGGTCGTGAA
GCGATTCACAGATGTCTGCCTGTTCATCCGCGTCCAGCTCGTTGAGTTTCTCCAGAAGCGTTAATGTCTG
GCTTCTGATAAAGCGGGCCATGTTAAGGGCGGTTTTTTCCTGTTTGGTCACTGATGCCTCCGTGTAAGGG
GGATTTCTGTTCATGGGGGTAATGATACCGATGAAACGAGAGAGGATGCTCACGATACGGGTTACTGATG
ATGAACATGCCCGGTTACTGGAACGTTGTGAGGGTAAACAACTGGCGGTATGGATGCGGCGGGACCAGAG
AAAAATCACTCAGGGTCAATGCCAGCGCTTCGTTAATACAGATGTAGGTGTTCCACAGGGTAGCCAGCAG
CATCCTGCGATGCAGATCCGGAACATAATGGTGCAGGGCGCTGACTTCCGCGTTTCCAGACTTTACGAAA
CACGGAAACCGAAGACCATTCATGTTGTTGCTCAGGTCGCAGACGTTTTGCAGCAGCAGTCGCTTCACGT
TCGCTCGCGTATCGGTGATTCATTCTGCTAACCAGTAAGGCAACCCCGCCAGCCTAGCCGGGTCCTCAAC
GACAGGAGCACGATCATGCGCACCCGTGGGGCCGCCATGCCGGCGATAATGGCCTGCTTCTCGCCGAAAC
GTTTGGTGGCGGGACCAGTGACGAAGGCTTGAGCGAGGGCGTGCAAGATTCCGAATACCGCAAGCGACAG
GCCGATCATCGTCGCGCTCCAGCGAAAGCGGTCCTCGCCGAAAATGACCCAGAGCGCTGCCGGCACCTGT
CCTACGAGTTGCATGATAAAGAAGACAGTCATAAGTGCGGCGACGATAGTCATGCCCCGCGCCCACCGGA
AGGAGCTGACTGGGTTGAAGGCTCTCAAGGGCATCGGTCGAGATCCCGGTGCCTAATGAGTGAGCTAACT
TACATTAATTGCGTTGCGCTCACTGCCCGCTTTCCAGTCGGGAAACCTGTCGTGCCAGCTGCATTAATGA
ATCGGCCAACGCGCGGGGAGAGGCGGTTTGCGTATTGGGCGCCAGGGTGGTTTTTCTTTTCACCAGTGAG
ACGGGCAACAGCTGATTGCCCTTCACCGCCTGGCCCTGAGAGAGTTGCAGCAAGCGGTCCACGCTGGTTT
GCCCCAGCAGGCGAAAATCCTGTTTGATGGTGGTTAACGGCGGGATATAACATGAGCTGTCTTCGGTATC
GTCGTATCCCACTACCGAGATATCCGCACCAACGCGCAGCCCGGACTCGGTAATGGCGCGCATTGCGCCC
AGCGCCATCTGATCGTTGGCAACCAGCATCGCAGTGGGAACGATGCCCTCATTCAGCATTTGCATGGTTT
GTTGAAAACCGGACATGGCACTCCAGTCGCCTTCCCGTTCCGCTATCGGCTGAATTTGATTGCGAGTGAG
ATATTTATGCCAGCCAGCCAGACGCAGACGCGCCGAGACAGAACTTAATGGGCCCGCTAACAGCGCGATT
TGCTGGTGACCCAATGCGACCAGATGCTCCACGCCCAGTCGCGTACCGTCTTCATGGGAGAAAATAATAC
TGTTGATGGGTGTCTGGTCAGAGACATCAAGAAATAACGCCGGAACATTAGTGCAGGCAGCTTCCACAGC
AATGGCATCCTGGTCATCCAGCGGATAGTTAATGATCAGCCCACTGACGCGTTGCGCGAGAAGATTGTGC
ACCGCCGCTTTACAGGCTTCGACGCCGCTTCGTTCTACCATCGACACCACCACGCTGGCACCCAGTTGAT
CGGCGCGAGATTTAATCGCCGCGACAATTTGCGACGGCGCGTGCAGGGCCAGACTGGAGGTGGCAACGCC
AATCAGCAACGACTGTTTGCCCGCCAGTTGTTGTGCCACGCGGTTGGGAATGTAATTCAGCTCCGCCATC
GCCGCTTCCACTTTTTCCCGCGTTTTCGCAGAAACGTGGCTGGCCTGGTTCACCACGCGGGAAACGGTCT
GATAAGAGACACCGGCATACTCTGCGACATCGTATAACGTTACTGGTTTCACATTCACCACCCTGAATTG
ACTCTCTTCCGGGCGCTATCATGCCATACCGCGAAAGGTTTTGCGCCATTCGATGGTGTCCGGGATCTCG
ACGCTCTCCCTTATGCGACTCCTGCATTAGGAAGCAGCCCAGTAGTAGGTTGAGGCCGTTGAGCACCGCC
GCCGCAAGGAATGGTGCATGCAAGGAGATGGCGCCCAACAGTCCCCCGGCCACGGGGCCTGCCACCATAC
CCACGCCGAAACAAGCGCTCATGAGCCCGAAGTGGCGAGCCCGATCTTCCCCATCGGTGATGTCGGCGAT
ATAGGCGCCAGCAACCGCACCTGTGGCGCCGGTGATGCCGGCCACGATGCGTCCGGCGTAGAGGATCGAG
ATCTCGATCCCGCGAAATATGGTAATACGACTCACTATAGGGGAATTGTGAGCGGATAACAATTCCAAGG
AGATATACAATGCACCACCACCACCACCACGCAATGGCCGCCGGGCATCGTCAACCGTTTCGTACCCCAG
ATCGTCATCCCAGCCGCCCAAAAGAAACTGAAATGATGGAGCATGATATCGATGCGTTACAGGTACTGCC
GGAAGATGTGCGCACGGAAGATGCACGCGGTGAAGAACATGCGGCAGCGTTAATTACGGCATGTCGTTGG
CATACCAGCGGGTGTTGAGGCTCCTTCATCTGACAACGTGCAACCGCTATCGCCATCGATTGATTCAGCG
GACGGTGTTGTCGTCATAGTTTGGGCATGTTTCCCTTGTAGGTGTGAAATCACTAACGGTCTAGCATAAC
CCCTTGGGGCCTCTAAACGGGTCTTGAGGGGTTTTTTGCCCTTAATACGACTCACTATAGGGGAATTGTG
AGCGGATAACAATTCCAAGGAGATATACAATGCATCATCATCATCACCATGCAATGCACCGTCGCGGTCC
AGCCCGTTGTCGTAGTCCCGCAGTAAGTTATCCCGGAACTGGCCATAATGATGGAGATCCTGCACGTTCA
TCGGATCGTACTGGTTCCCCTTGTGTTCGTTGGACCTGTGGCGATCTGAATCCTCGTCCGCCTCGCTGTG
AACGTGGCGCGTTGCCAGATTGTGCAACGGGTCCGTGTAACGAATAAGGCTCCTTCATCTGACAACGTGC
AACCGCTATCGCCATCGATTGATTCAGCGGACGGTGTTGTCGTCATAGTCCGCGGTCTAGCATAACCCCT
TGGGGCCTCTAAACGGGTCTTGAGGGGTTTTTTGGCTCTAATACGACTCACTATAGGGGAATTGTGAGCG
GATAACAATTCCAAGGAGATATACAATGTCAGCATTACCAGAAACTGATTCACCGTCCGGCCCTGGTCCT
CGTCATAGTCGTGCTGAACGTGCCGCCGATCTTGCGCTGTTACCAGATTTGGTCCGTGCAGTTATTGCCC
GTCAGGCAGCGGGTGCCGAACAAGAATGGTCTGTCGATCAGGGCGAATTTTGGTGCCAAGTTGTACCACC
AGGTGCTGTGCGTCGTGCCCAGGGATGGAAACTGCATGTATCTGCAACCCCGCTTGCGGCGCCTTTAACC
CTTGCCCGTGCGGCCGAAGTATTAGTTGCCCATCGTTGTCGTTTTAAATTTGCGGGAAGCCCTGCCCGTG
TTGCGGGACTGGTTAGTGGTCGTTTTGCACGCGGCGGTTCGGGTAAATTTATTACAGTGTATCCTGCTGA
TGATGAACAATTTCGTTTGCTTGCGGAAGAATTACATCGCGCAACTGCAGGTTTACCGGGTCCTGCGGTT
CTTAGCGATCGTCGTTATCGTCAAGATTCGCAAGTATTTTACCGTTACGGAGTCTTTAGCGCAGTCCGTT
CACTTACGCCAGACGGCGGCTACGCGGCACTGTTAACCGATCCGGAAGGTCGTCCTGTTGCAGACGAGCG
TAATGCCTGGTTCTCACCGCCGGCTTGGGCCGGAGATCCGTTTCCTGACCGTCCGGCAGCACCGGTGCGT
TCTACCGCCACAGCTAAACCGGTCTTGTTGAATGGTCGTTATCTGGTGCGTGGAGCGATTCAACATTCGA
ATAAAGGTGGAGTATTCCGCGCAGAAGATAGTCGTACGGGTGAACAAGTCGTTGTAAAACAAGCTCGTGC
ACATGTGGGCGCAGGCTTAGAAGGCTTGGATGTACGTGATCTTTTACGTCGTGAAGCAGCATTACTGGAG
CGTCTGGGTGGAGATCGTCCAGATCGTGTCGTACCTCGTGTTGTTGAAGTGTTTGAGCAACAAGGTAGCG
TGTTCATGGCGGTAGAATCTGTTCCTGGTGCAACACTGCGTCGTACCGTAGCACGTCGCTTGGCAGAAGA
TGGCACGGCATGTCCGGATGCAGGTACTGCAGGTTCTCTCGTAGGCCAACTGGTTGAACTGGTTGCGGCG
GCTCATGAACCTGGGTTAACCTTACATGACTTTAACCCAAATAACGTTATGGTCGCTCCTGATGGTCGCC
TTTTATTGATTGACTTAGAAATGGCAGCTCCTCAAGGTGAACGCTGGGTTCTTGGTGCCACCCCGGGTTA
CACTGCTCCCGAATTGCGTGCAGCTGATCACGTAGCGCCAGCATTGCCGCCCTCGGTTGATTTGTTTGCG
TTAGGTGCTACGGTTTTACATGCATTGAGCGGGGCGGACCCATTGTTTGCCCCGGATTTGCCGGAAGCTG
CAGCACGTCCTGATGAAGAACGTCTGGCGGCTTTAGTCGAACTTCTTAGTCGTGATCAACCGTTGGTGCG
CGACTATGCCCCACTTGTCCTTGGTCTGATGCGTGATGAACCTGCTGAACGTTGGACCCTGGAAGCTGCG
CGTACGTTTCGTCCGGCAGCAGCAGGTAACGATCGCACTGGAACGACGGATCGTGCCGATCGTGCAGGTG
ATACTCGTGATCGTCTGTTACATGATGGTATTGCACATTTACTTGCGACCATGCGTCCTGGAGATCCCGA
GCGCCTTTGGCCGAGCGACAGCTTTGGTGAAACCTGTGATCCGGTTACCTTGCAACATGGTAGCGCGGGT
GGAGTAGCAGTTCTGGCCCGTGCCTTACGTCAATGGGATGATCGTCCTGCGGAAGCACCTGCGCCCGTTT
CAGGTGAAGCTCTGCGCGAAGGTTTGCGTGCCGCCGCTCACTGGACCGCCGACCGTCAAGATGAACTGCC
AGGCGATTTACCGGGTTTATATTTTGGTCGTTCGGGTACTGCTTGGGCGCTGTTGGATGCGGCACGTGCG
TTGGATGATACCGATTTAGCAGAACGTGCAACCAAGCTTGCTCTGGAATTGCCTGTACGTTGGCCAAACC
CCGATGTTACGCATGGAGCTGCGGGTTCGGGTCTGGCACAATTACATTTCTGGCATGGAACAGGTGATGA
TCGTTTCTTAGATCGTGCTGCACAAGCCGCAGAAGGCTTACTGGCCGCTGCACGTCACACCCCTGAGGGT
GTGTTCTGGCCAGTTCCAGAGGACTTTGGAAGTGCATTAGCTGGTGCATGGCATTATGGTTTTGCACACG
GCGTCGCTGGCGTGGGTACATTCTTGTTATTGGCGGCTGGAGCTACAGGTGATGAACGTTTTCGTGCCGC
AGCCGTTGCAGCGGGCGAAACTCTGACCACCGCCGCGCGTTCGGGCCCGGCAGGCACCTTGTGGCCTGTT
GATCGTGCACGTCATCTTTCTGACAGTCCAGATCTGGCCCGTCATTGGTGTTCTGGAAGCTCAGGAGTTG
GGACGTTTCTGGTCCGTCTCTGGGCGGCTGGCGGTGCAGGTGACGATACCTTACGTGCTTTAGTTGAAGG
TGCAGCAGATGCCGTTCGCGCGGGTCGTGTAACCGACTCACCTGCGACTTGTCACGGTCTTGCAGGAAAT
GCTCAACTGTTATTAGATGTAGCAGAATTGACGGGAGATGATCGTCATCGTGCAGATGCTGAATTGTTTG
TAGAACATTTGGCGGCCCAAGCAGTGCTGCGTGATGGACGTCTGCTGGTACCTGATGAAAATCGTCGTAC
CGTGCTGGCTGAATACGCGACCGGTTTGGCTGGAAGTCTGAGCTTATTATTGCGTCTGCGCTACGGTGGG
CCACGCGCGTGGTTACCTGAAGGCGCACGTACCACACCTTGACGGTCTAGCATAACCCCTTGGGGCCTCT
AAACGGGTCTTGAGGGGTTTTTTGAGCGTGAGACCCCATGGTTCAAATATGTATCCGCTCATGAGACAAT
AACCCTGATAAATGCTTCAATAATATTGAAAAAGGAAGAGTATGAGTATTCAACATTTCCGTGTCGCCCT
TATTCCCTTTTTTGCGGCATTTTGCCTTCCTGTTTTTGCTCACCCAGAAACGCTGGTGAAAGTAAAAGAT
GCTGAAGATCAGTTGGGTGCACGAGTGGGTTACATCGAACTGGATCTCAACAGCGGTAAGATCCTTGAGA
GTTTTCGCCCCGAAGAACGTTTTCCAATGATGAGCACTTTTAAAGTTCTGCTATGTGGCGCGGTATTATC
CCGTATTGACGCCGGGCAAGAGCAACTCGGTCGCCGCATACACTATTCTCAGAATGACTTGGTTGAGTAC
TCACCAGTCACAGAAAAGCATCTTACGGATGGCATGACAGTAAGAGAATTATGCAGTGCTGCCATAACCA
TGAGTGATAACACTGCGGCCAACTTACTTCTGACAACGATCGGAGGACCGAAGGAGCTAACCGCTTTTTT
GCACAACATGGGGGATCATGTAACTCGCCTTGATCGTTGGGAACCGGAGCTGAATGAAGCCATACCAAAC
GACGAGCGTGACACCACGATGCCTGTAGCAATGGCAACAACGTTGCGCAAACTATTAACTGGCGAACTAC
TTACTCTAGCTTCCCGGCAACAATTAATAGACTGGATGGAGGCGGATAAAGTTGCAGGACCACTTCTGCG
CTCGGCCCTTCCGGCTGGCTGGTTTATTGCTGATAAATCTGGAGCCGGTGAGCGTGGCTCCCGCGGTATC
ATTGCAGCACTGGGGCCAGATGGTAAGCCCTCCCGTATCGTAGTTATCTACACGACGGGGAGTCAGGCAA
CTATGGATGAACGAAATAGACAGATCGCTGAGATAGGTGCCTCACTGATTAAGCATTGGTAACTGTCAGA
CCAAGTTTACTCATATATACTTTAGATTGATTTAAAACTTCATTTTTAATTTAAAAGGATCTAGGTGAAG
ATCCTTTTTGATAATCTCATGACCAAAATCCCTTAACGTGAGTTTTCGTTCCACTGAGCGTCAGACCCCG
TAGAAAAGATCAAAGGATCTTC
Features (pLannotate 1.2.2; 28 found; start..end, strand, type, name):
      1..589     +  rep_origin     ori: high-copy-number ColE1/pMB1/pBR322/pUC origin of replication
    622..640     +  promoter       T7 promoter: promoter for bacteriophage T7 RNA polymerase
    641..665     +  protein_bind   lac operator: The lac repressor binds to the lac operator to inhibit transcription in E. coli. This inhibition can be relieved by adding lactose or isopropyl-β-D-thiogalactopyranoside (IPTG). lac repressor encoded by lacI
   3500..3547    +  terminator     T7 terminator: transcription terminator for bacteriophage T7 RNA polymerase
   3588..4016    +  rep_origin     f1 ori (sequence partly withheld): f1 bacteriophage origin of replication; arrow indicates direction of (+) strand synthesis
   4069..4126    +  promoter       AmpR promoter (fragment): bla
   4135..4950    -  CDS            KanR: aminoglycoside phosphotransferase; aph(3')-Ia; confers resistance to kanamycin in bacteria or G418 (Geneticin®) in eukaryotes
   5072..5660    +  rep_origin     ori: high-copy-number ColE1/pMB1/pBR322/pUC origin of replication
   5846..5985    -  misc_feature   bom: basis of mobility region from pBR322
   6087..6278    -  CDS            rop: Rop protein, which maintains plasmids at low copy number; rop
   6295..6675    +  CDS            YPB1_ECOLX: Protein predicted: Swiss-Prot protein existence level 4. From Escherichia coli.
   6747..7038    -  CDS            TcR (fragment): tetracycline efflux protein; tet; confers resistance to tetracycline
   7053..7074    -  protein_bind   CAP binding site: CAP binding activates transcription in the presence of cAMP. E. coli catabolite activator protein
   7087..8169    -  CDS            lacI: lac repressor; lacI; The lac repressor binds to the lac operator to inhibit transcription in E. coli. This inhibition can be relieved by adding lactose or isopropyl-β-D-thiogalactopyranoside (IPTG).
   8170..8247    -  promoter       lacI promoter: lacI
   8255..8534    -  CDS            TcR (fragment): tetracycline efflux protein; tet; confers resistance to tetracycline
   8560..8578    +  promoter       T7 promoter: promoter for bacteriophage T7 RNA polymerase
   8579..8603    +  protein_bind   lac operator: The lac repressor binds to the lac operator to inhibit transcription in E. coli. This inhibition can be relieved by adding lactose or isopropyl-β-D-thiogalactopyranoside (IPTG). lac repressor encoded by lacI
   8620..8637    +  CDS            9xHis (fragment): 9xHis affinity tag
   8948..8995    +  terminator     T7 terminator: transcription terminator for bacteriophage T7 RNA polymerase
   9000..9018    +  promoter       T7 promoter: promoter for bacteriophage T7 RNA polymerase
   9019..9043    +  protein_bind   lac operator: The lac repressor binds to the lac operator to inhibit transcription in E. coli. This inhibition can be relieved by adding lactose or isopropyl-β-D-thiogalactopyranoside (IPTG). lac repressor encoded by lacI
   9364..9411    +  terminator     T7 terminator: transcription terminator for bacteriophage T7 RNA polymerase
   9416..9434    +  promoter       T7 promoter: promoter for bacteriophage T7 RNA polymerase
   9435..9459    +  protein_bind   lac operator: The lac repressor binds to the lac operator to inhibit transcription in E. coli. This inhibition can be relieved by adding lactose or isopropyl-β-D-thiogalactopyranoside (IPTG). lac repressor encoded by lacI
  12294..12341   +  terminator     T7 terminator: transcription terminator for bacteriophage T7 RNA polymerase
  12365..12428   +  promoter       AmpR promoter: bla
  12429..13289   +  CDS            AmpR: β-lactamase; bla; confers resistance to ampicillin, carbenicillin, and related antibiotics
