[The description below was written by a language model from this plasmid's Addgene catalogue record and pLannotate feature annotations shown in this document.]
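Description:
pET28:LanIV-Streptomyces is a bacterial expression plasmid built on the pET28a backbone for heterologous production in E. coli of a class IV lanthipeptide pathway from Streptomyces sp. DvalAA-43. According to the catalogue entry it encodes the precursor peptide LanA with an N-terminal His6 tag, and a depositor comment notes that it also carries the cognate lanthipeptide synthetase LanL. Co-expressing the two lets the enzyme install its modifications on the precursor inside the cell, and the tagged, modified peptide can then be recovered by metal-affinity purification. The plasmid belongs to the FAST-RiPPs set, part of a scalable platform for discovering ribosomally synthesized antimicrobial peptides. The catalogue lists kanamycin selection and high copy number.

The 13,459 nt sequencing record shows the expected pET elements: KanR, lacI with its promoter, a ColE1/pMB1-type origin with bom and rop, and an f1 origin. Expression is organised as separate T7 promoter/lac operator units, each closed by a T7 terminator, so transcription depends on T7 RNA polymerase and is IPTG-inducible. There are four such cassettes. Two are short, one of which opens with a His-tag fragment consistent with the tagged LanA. Two are nearly 3 kb long, large enough for a synthetase, but the coding regions themselves are not annotated, so which cassette holds which gene cannot be assigned from the table.

The record also contains a second copy of the origin and a complete AmpR cassette, neither of which is mentioned in the catalogue or expected in plain pET28a. This may reflect the assembly design or an artefact of the sequence assembly, and the record does not say which.
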