Addgene plasmid #226250: pET28:LanIV-Streptomyces
Purpose: Expresses precursor peptide and lanthipeptide synthetase from Streptomyces LanIV (FAST-RiPPs) in E. coli
Depositing lab: Wilfred van der Donk. Depositing organization: University of Illinois at Urbana-Champaign. Publication: A scalable platform to discover antimicrobials of ribosomal origin. Ayikpoe RS, Shi C, Battiste AJ, Eslami SM, Ramesh S, Simon MA, Bothwell IR, Lee H, Rice AJ, Ren H, Tian Q, Harris LA, Sarksian R, Zhu L, Frerk AM, Precord TW, van der Donk WA, Mitchell DA, Zhao H. Nat Commun. 2022 Oct 17;13(1):6135. doi: 10.1038/s41467-022-33890-w. PubMed 36253467.
Backbone
  Vector backbone: pET28a
  Vector type: Bacterial Expression
Growth in bacteria
  Bacterial resistance: Kanamycin, 50 μg/mL
  Growth temperature: 37°C
  Growth strain: DH5alpha
  Copy number: High Copy
Gene/Insert
  Gene/Insert name: LanA (LanIV-Streptomyces)
  Species: Streptomyces sp. DvalAA-43
  Tag / fusion protein: His6 (N terminal on insert)
Terms and licenses: Academic/Nonprofit Terms; Industry Terms: Not Available to Industry
Depositor comments: Also encodes LanL (LanIV-Streptomyces)
How to cite: pET28:LanIV-Streptomyces was a gift from Wilfred van der Donk (Addgene plasmid # 226250 ; http://n2t.net/addgene:226250 ; RRID:Addgene_226250)
